Addgene plasmid #195386: sfCherry11-620W-PTPN22
Purpose: Mammalian expression of a human PTPN22 mutant (620W) with sfCherry(11) tag
Depositing lab: Patrick Concannon. Depositing organization: University of Florida.
Backbone
  Vector backbone: pCMV-Tag2
  Vector type: Mammalian Expression
Growth in bacteria
  Bacterial resistance: Kanamycin, 50 μg/mL
  Growth temperature: 37°C
  Growth strain: DH5alpha
  Copy number: Unknown
Gene/Insert
  Gene/Insert name: PTPN22
  Species: H. sapiens (human)
  Mutation: R620W (rs2476601)
  Entrez Gene: PTPN22 (a.k.a. LYP, LYP1, LYP2, PEP, PTPN22.5, PTPN22.6, PTPN8)
  Tag / fusion protein: sfCherry(11) (N terminal on backbone)
  Cloning method: Restriction Enzyme; 5′ cloning site unknown (unknown if destroyed); 3′ cloning site unknown (unknown if destroyed)
Terms and licenses: Academic/Nonprofit Terms; Industry Terms: Not Available to Industry
How to cite: sfCherry11-620W-PTPN22 was a gift from Patrick Concannon (Addgene plasmid # 195386 ; http://n2t.net/addgene:195386 ; RRID:Addgene_195386)
