[The description below was written by a language model from this plasmid's Addgene catalogue record and pLannotate feature annotations shown in this document.]
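Description:
sfCherry11-620W-PTPN22 is a mammalian expression plasmid built on the pCMV-Tag2 backbone that produces human PTPN22 carrying the R620W substitution (the rs2476601 variant), fused at its N-terminus to the sfCherry(11) tag. The annotated sequence of about 6.8 kb, labelled as a partial NGS result, shows the human cytomegalovirus immediate-early enhancer and promoter driving the open reading frame. A short fragment matched to a Discosoma-derived fluorescent protein sits directly upstream of and contiguous with the PTPN22 coding sequence, which is consistent with the small sfCherry(11) tag. Transcripts are terminated by an SV40 polyadenylation signal, preceded by remnants of SV40 small t intron and large T sequence. T3 and T7 phage promoters and pBluescript polylinker fragments flank the insert. The insert was cloned by restriction enzymes, but the sites used are not recorded.

The plasmid replicates in E. coli from a high-copy ColE1/pUC-type origin and also carries an f1 origin for single-stranded DNA production. Selection relies on one Tn5 aminoglycoside phosphotransferase (NeoR/KanR) gene placed behind both a bacterial bla promoter and the SV40 early promoter, and followed by an HSV TK polyadenylation signal. It therefore confers kanamycin resistance in bacteria and can provide G418 resistance in mammalian cells.

PTPN22 encodes a tyrosine phosphatase that acts as a negative regulator of T-cell receptor signalling. sfCherry(11) is generally the small fragment of a split red fluorescent protein, which fluoresces only when complemented by the larger sfCherry(1-10) fragment. That would suit visualising or localising the 620W variant in cells, although the record states only mammalian expression of the tagged mutant as its purpose.
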