Features (pLannotate 1.2.2; 20 found; start..end, strand, type, name):
    304..607     +  enhancer       CMV enhancer: human cytomegalovirus immediate early enhancer
    608..811     +  promoter       CMV promoter: human cytomegalovirus (CMV) immediate early promoter
    857..875     +  promoter       T3 promoter: promoter for bacteriophage T3 RNA polymerase
    888..911     +  misc_feature   MCS (fragment): pBluescript multiple cloning site
    919..984     +  CDS            Blue102 (fragment) (sequence partly withheld): Blue102 is a fluorescent protein published in 2010, derived from Discosoma sp..
    976..3396    +  CDS            PTPN22 (sequence partly withheld): PTN22_HUMAN - Also known as PTPN8. Experimental evidence at protein level: Swiss-Prot protein existence level 1. Acts as negative regulator of T-cell receptor (TCR) signaling by direct dephosphorylation of the Src family kinases LCK and FYN, ITAMs of the TCRz/CD3 complex, as well as ZAP70, VAV, VCP and other key signaling molecules (PubMed:16461343, PubMed:18056643). Associates with and probably dephosphorylates CBL. Dephosphorylates LCK at its activating 'Tyr-394' residue (PubMed:21719704). Dephosphorylates ZAP70 at its activating 'Tyr-493' residue (PubMed:16461343). Dephosphorylates the immu
   3438..3460    +  misc_feature   MCS (fragment): pBluescript multiple cloning site
   3500..3518    -  promoter       T7 promoter: promoter for bacteriophage T7 RNA polymerase
   3528..3567    +  CDS            lacZα (fragment): LacZα fragment of β-galactosidase; lacZ fragment
   3577..3632    +  intron         small t intron (fragment): SV40 (simian virus 40) small t antigen intron
   3632..3769    +  CDS            large T antigen (fragment): large T antigen from SV40 (simian virus 40)
   3792..3913    +  polyA_signal   SV40 poly(A) signal: SV40 polyadenylation signal
   3947..4375    -  rep_origin     f1 ori (sequence partly withheld): f1 bacteriophage origin of replication; arrow indicates direction of (+) strand synthesis
   4402..4504    +  promoter       AmpR promoter: bla
   4508..4865    +  promoter       SV40 promoter: SV40 enhancer and early promoter
   4900..5694    +  CDS            NeoR/KanR: aminoglycoside phosphotransferase from Tn5; aph(3')-II (or nptII); confers resistance to neomycin, kanamycin, and G418 (Geneticin®)
   5715..5867    +  CDS            ble (fragment): BLE_KLEPN - Experimental evidence at protein level: Swiss-Prot protein existence level 1. Binding protein with a strong affinity to the bleomycin family of antibiotics. Binds to CL990; an antimitotic-antibiotic compound. From Klebsiella pneumoniae.
   5926..5973    +  polyA_signal   HSV TK poly(A) signal: herpes simplex virus thymidine kinase polyadenylation signal (Cole and Stacy, 1985)
   6064..6080    -  polyA_signal   bGH poly(A) signal (fragment): bovine growth hormone polyadenylation signal
   6302..129     +  rep_origin     ori (across the origin): high-copy-number ColE1/pMB1/pBR322/pUC origin of replication
>Addgene plasmid #195386 | sfCherry11-620W-PTPN22 | addgene full sequence | sequence record 388564 | Addgene Partial NGS Result
ACAGGAGAGCGCACGAGGGAGCTTCCAGGGGGAAACGCCTGGTATCTTTATAGTCCTGTCGGGTTTCGCC
ACCTCTGACTTGAGCGTCGATTTTTGTGATGCTCGTCAGGGGGGCGGAGCCTATGGAAAAACGCCAGCAA
CGCGGCCTTTTTACGGTTCCTGGCCTTTTGCTGGCCTTTTGCTCACATGTTCTTTCCTGCGTTATCCCCT
GATTCTGTGGATAACCGTATTACCGCCATGCATTAGTTATTAATAGTAATCAATTACGGGGTCATTAGTT
CATAGCCCATATATGGAGTTCCGCGTTACATAACTTACGGTAAATGGCCCGCCTGGCTGACCGCCCAACG
ACCCCCGCCCATTGACGTCAATAATGACGTATGTTCCCATAGTAACGCCAATAGGGACTTTCCATTGACG
TCAATGGGTGGAGTATTTACGGTAAACTGCCCACTTGGCAGTACATCAAGTGTATCATATGCCAAGTACG
CCCCCTATTGACGTCAATGACGGTAAATGGCCCGCCTGGCATTATGCCCAGTACATGACCTTATGGGACT
TTCCTACTTGGCAGTACATCTACGTATTAGTCATCGCTATTACCATGGTGATGCGGTTTTGGCAGTACAT
CAATGGGCGTGGATAGCGGTTTGACTCACGGGGATTTCCAAGTCTCCACCCCATTGACGTCAATGGGAGT
TTGTTTTGGCACCAAAATCAACGGGACTTTCCAAAATGTCGTAACAACTCCGCCCCATTGACGCAAATGG
GCGGTAGGCGTGTACGGTGGGAGGTCTATATAAGCAGAGCTGGTTTAGTGAACCGTCAGATCCGCTAGCG
ATTACGCCAAGCTCGAAATTAACCCTCACTAAAGGGAACAAAAGCTGGAGCTCCACCGCGGTGGCGGCCG
CCACCATGTACACCATCGTGGAGCAGTACGAGAGAGCCGAGGCCAGACACAGCACCGGTGGCGGC
[900 nt withheld, positions 976-1875]
CATTCTGGAACAGAGAGTCAAGCAAAGCATTGTATTCCTGAGAAAAATCACACTCTCCAAGCAGACTCTT
ATTCTCCTAATTTACCAAAAAGTACCACAAAAGCAGCAAAAATGATGAACCAACAAAGGACAAAAATGGA
AATCAAAGAATCTTCTTCCTTTGACTTTAGGACTTCTGAAATAAGTGCAAAAGAAGAGCTAGTTTTGCAC
CCTGCTAAATCAAGCACTTCTTTTGACTTTCTGGAGCTAAATTACAGTTTTGACAAAAATGCTGACACAA
CCATGAAATGGCAGACAAAGGCATTTCCAATAGTTGGGGAGCCTCTTCAGAAGCATCAAAGTTTGGATTT
GGGCTCTCTTTTGTTTGAGGGATGTTCTAATTCTAAACCTGTAAATGCAGCAGGAAGATATTTTAATTCA
AAGGTGCCAATAACACGGACCAAATCAACTCCTTTTGAATTGATACAGCAGAGAGAAACCAAGGAGGTGG
ACAGCAAGGAAAACTTTTCTTATTTGGAATCTCAACCACATGATTCTTGTTTTGTAGAGATGCAGGCTCA
AAAAGTAATGCATGTTTCTTCAGCAGAACTGAATTATTCACTGCCATATGACTCTAAACACCAAATACGT
AATGCCTCTAATGTAAAGCACCATGACTCTAGTGCTCTTGGTGTATATTCTTACATACCTTTAGTGGAAA
ATCCTTATTTTTCATCATGGCCTCCAAGTGGTACCAGTTCTAAGATGTCTCTTGATTTACCTGAGAAGCA
AGATGGAACTGTTTTTCCTTCTTCTCTGTTGCCAACATCCTCTACATCCCTCTTCTCTTATTACAATTCA
CATGATTCTTTATCACTGAATTCTCCAACCAATATTTCCTCACTATTGAACCAGGAGTCAGCTGTACTAG
CAACTGCTCCAAGGATAGATGATGAAATCCCCCCTCCACTTCCTGTATGGACACCTGAATCATTTATTGT
GGTTGAGGAAGCTGGAGAATTCTCACCAAATGTTCCCAAATCCTTATCCTCAGCTGTGAAGGTAAAAATT
GGAACATCACTGGAATGGGGTGGAACATCTGAACCAAAGAAATTTGATGACTCTGTGATACTTAGACCAA
GCAAGAGTGTAAAACTCCGAAGTCCTAAATCAGAACTACATCAAGATCGTTCTTCTCCCCCACCTCCTCT
CCCAGAAAGAACTCTAGAGTCCTTCTTTCTTGCCGATGAAGATTGTATGCAGGCCCAATCTATAGAAACA
TATTCTACTAGCTATCCTGACACCATGGAAAATTCAACATCTTCAAAACAGACACTGAAGACTCCTGGAA
AAAGTTTCACAAGGAGTAAGAGTTTGAAAATTTTGCGAAACATGAAAAAGAGTATCTGTAATTCTTGCCC
ACCAAACAAGCCTGCAGAATCTGTTCAGTCAAATAACTCCAGCTCATTTCTGAATTTTGGTTTTGCAAAC
CGTTTTTCAAAACCCAAAGGACCAAGGAATCCACCACCAACTTGGAATATTTAATAAAACTCCAGATTTA
TAATAATATGGGCTGCAAGTACACCTCGAGGGGGGGCCCGGTACCTTAATTAATTAAGGTACCAGGTAAG
TGTACCCAATTCGCCCTATAGTGAGTCGTATTACAATTCACTCGATCGCCCTTCCCAACAGTTGCGCAGC
CTGAATGGCGAATGGAGATCCAATTTTTAAGTGTATAATGTGTTAAACTACTGATTCTAATTGTTTGTGT
ATTTTAGATTCACAGTCCCAAGGCTCATTTCAGGCCCCTCAGTCCTCACAGTCTGTTCATGATCATAATC
AGCCATACCACATTTGTAGAGGTTTTACTTGCTTTAAAAAACCTCCCACACCTCCCCCTGAACCTGAAAC
ATAAAATGAATGCAATTGTTGTTGTTAACTTGTTTATTGCAGCTTATAATGGTTACAAATAAAGCAATAG
CATCACAAATTTCACAAATAAAGCATTTTTTTCACTGCATTCTAGTTGTGGTTTGTCCAAACTCATCAAT
GTATCTTAACGCGTAAATTGTAAGCGTTAATATTTTGTTAAAATTCGCGTTAAATTTTTGTTAAATCAGC
TCATTTTTTAACCAATAGGCCGAAATCGGCAAAATCCCTTATAAATCAAAAGAATAGACCGAGATAGGGT
[37 nt withheld, positions 4046-4082]
AAAGAACGTGGACTCCAACGTCAAAGG
[49 nt withheld, positions 4110-4158]
T
[91 nt withheld, positions 4160-4250]
G
[124 nt withheld, positions 4252-4375]
CAGGTGGCACTTTTCGGGGAAATGTGCGCGGAACCCCTATTTGTTTATTTTTCTAAATACATTCAAATAT
GTATCCGCTCATGAGACAATAACCCTGATAAATGCTTCAATAATATTGAAAAAGGAAGAATCCTGAGGCG
GAAAGAACCAGCTGTGGAATGTGTGTCAGTTAGGGTGTGGAAAGTCCCCAGGCTCCCCAGCAGGCAGAAG
TATGCAAAGCATGCATCTCAATTAGTCAGCAACCAGGTGTGGAAAGTCCCCAGGCTCCCCAGCAGGCAGA
AGTATGCAAAGCATGCATCTCAATTAGTCAGCAACCATAGTCCCGCCCCTAACTCCGCCCATCCCGCCCC
TAACTCCGCCCAGTTCCGCCCATTCTCCGCCCCATGGCTGACTAATTTTTTTTATTTATGCAGAGGCCGA
GGCCGCCTCGGCCTCTGAGCTATTCCAGAAGTAGTGAGGAGGCTTTTTTGGAGGCCTAGGCTTTTGCAAA
GATCGATCAAGAGACAGGATGAGGATCGTTTCGCATGATTGAACAAGATGGATTGCACGCAGGTTCTCCG
GCCGCTTGGGTGGAGAGGCTATTCGGCTATGACTGGGCACAACAGACAATCGGCTGCTCTGATGCCGCCG
TGTTCCGGCTGTCAGCGCAGGGGCGCCCGGTTCTTTTTGTCAAGACCGACCTGTCCGGTGCCCTGAATGA
ACTGCAAGACGAGGCAGCGCGGCTATCGTGGCTGGCCACGACGGGCGTTCCTTGCGCAGCTGTGCTCGAC
GTTGTCACTGAAGCGGGAAGGGACTGGCTGCTATTGGGCGAAGTGCCGGGGCAGGATCTCCTGTCATCTC
ACCTTGCTCCTGCCGAGAAAGTATCCATCATGGCTGATGCAATGCGGCGGCTGCATACGCTTGATCCGGC
TACCTGCCCATTCGACCACCAAGCGAAACATCGCATCGAGCGAGCACGTACTCGGATGGAAGCCGGTCTT
GTCGATCAGGATGATCTGGACGAAGAACATCAGGGGCTCGCGCCAGCCGAACTGTTCGCCAGGCTCAAGG
CGAGCATGCCCGACGGCGAGGATCTCGTCGTGACCCATGGCGATGCCTGCTTGCCGAATATCATGGTGGA
AAATGGCCGCTTTTCTGGATTCATCGACTGTGGCCGGCTGGGTGTGGCGGACCGCTATCAGGACATAGCG
TTGGCTACCCGTGATATTGCTGAAGAACTTGGCGGCGAATGGGCTGACCGCTTCCTCGTGCTTTACGGTA
TCGCCGCTCCCGATTCGCAGCGCATCGCCTTCTATCGCCTTCTTGACGAGTTCTTCTGAGCGGGACTCTG
GGGTTCGAAATGACCGACCAAGCGACGCCCAACCTGCCATCACGAGATTTCGATTCCACCGCCGCCTTCT
ATGAAAGGTTGGGCTTCGGAATCGTTTTCCGGGACGCCGGCTGGATGATCCTCCAGCGCGGGGATCTCAT
GCTGGAGTTCTTCGCCCACCCTAGGGGGAGGCTAACTGAAACACGGAAGGAGACAATACCGGAAGGAACC
CGCGCTATGACGGCAATAAAAAGACAGAATAAAACGCACGGTGTTGGGTCGTTTGTTCATAAACGCGGGG
TTCGGTCCCAGGGCTGGCACTCTGTCGATACCCCACCGAGACCCCATTGGGGCCAATACGCCCGCGTTTC
TTCCTTTTCCCCACCCCACCCCCCAAGTTCGGGTGAAGGCCCAGGGCTCGCAGCCAACGTCGGGGCGGCA
GGCCCTGCCATAGCCTCAGGTTACTCATATATACTTTAGATTGATTTAAAACTTCATTTTTAATTTAAAA
GGATCTAGGTGAAGATCCTTTTTGATAATCTCATGACCAAAATCCCTTAACGTGAGTTTTCGTTCCACTG
AGCGTCAGACCCCGTAGAAAAGATCAAAGGATCTTCTTGAGATCCTTTTTTTCTGCGCGTAATCTGCTGC
TTGCAAACAAAAAAACCACCGCTACCAGCGGTGGTTTGTTTGCCGGATCAAGAGCTACCAACTCTTTTTC
CGAAGGTAACTGGCTTCAGCAGAGCGCAGATACCAAATACTGTTCTTCTAGTGTAGCCGTAGTTAGGCCA
CCACTTCAAGAACTCTGTAGCACCGCCTACATACCTCGCTCTGCTAATCCTGTTACCAGTGGCTGCTGCC
AGTGGCGATAAGTCGTGTCTTACCGGGTTGGACTCAAGACGATAGTTACCGGATAAGGCGCAGCGGTCGG
GCTGAACGGGGGGTTCGTGCACACAGCCCAGCTTGGAGCGAACGACCTACACCGAACTGAGATACCTACA
GCGTGAGCTATGAGAAAGCGCCACGCTTCCCGAAGGGAGAAAGGCGGACAGGTATCCGGTAAGCGGCAGG
GTCGGA
